>Addgene plasmid #40015 | EKAR2G_design2_mTFP_227_Venus_157 | depositor partial sequence | sequence record 50949 | Biosensor
CCATGGCACACCATCACCACCATCACGGGAGCGGGGAGCAGAAACTAATATCAGAGGAGGATCTTGGCTC
AGGAACCGGTAGATCTGGGCACATGGCGGACGAGGAGAAGCTGCCGCCCGGCTGGGAGAAGCGCATGAGC
CGCAGCTCAGGCCGAGTGTACTACTTCAACCACATCACTAACGCCAGCCAGTGGGAGCGGCCCAGCGGCA
ACAGCAGCAGTGGTGGCAAAAACGGGCAGGGGGAGCCTGCCAGGAAGCTGCGCATTCTGCAGTCGACTAG
GGAGCAAGGGCTTGTGGGATCCTCCACCGACGGCATGGACGAGCTGTACAAGGGTGCTAGCGGAGGAATG
GTGAGCAAGGGCGAGGAGACCACAATGGGCGTAATCAAGCCCGACATGAAGATCAAGCTGAAGATGGAGG
GCAACGTGAATGGCCACGCCTTCGTGATCGAGGGCGAGGGCGAGGGCAAGCCCTACGACGGCACCAACAC
CATCAACCTGGAGGTGAAGGAGGGAGCCCCCCTGCCCTTCTCCTACGACATTCTGACCACCGCGTTCGCC
TACGGCAACAGGGCCTTCACCAAGTACCCCGACGACATCCCCAACTACTTCAAGCAGTCCTTCCCCGAGG
GCTACTCTTGGGAGCGCACCATGACCTTCGAGGACAAGGGCATCGTGAAGGTGAAGTCCGACATCTCCAT
GGAGGAGGACTCCTTCATCTACGAGATACACCTCAAGGGCGAGAACTTCCCCCCCAACGGCCCCGTGATG
CAGAAGAAGACCACCGGCTGGGACGCCTCCACCGAGAGGATGTACGTGCGCGACGGCGTGCTGAAGGGCG
ACGTCAAGCACAAGCTGCTGCTGGAGGGCGGCGGCCACCACCGCGTTGACTTCAAGACCATCTACAGGGC
CAAGAAGGCGGTGAAGCTGCCCGACTATCACTTTGTGGACCACCGCATCGAGATCCTGAACCACGACAAG
GACTACAACAAGGTGACCGTTTACGAGAGCGCCGTGGCCCGCAACTCCGGAACTTCTGGTTCTGGTAAAC
CTGGTTCTGGTGAAGGTTCTACTAAAGCGGCCGCGATGCAGAAGAACGGCATCAAGGCCAACTTCAAGAT
CCGCCACAACATCGAGGACGGCGGCGTGCAGCTCGCCGACCACTACCAGCAGAACACCCCCATCGGCGAC
GGCCCCGTGCTGCTGCCCGACAACCACTACCTGAGCTACCAGTCCGCCCTGAGCAAAGACCCCAACGAGA
AGCGCGATCACATGGTCCTGCTGGAGTTCGTGACCGCCGCCGGGATCACTCTCGGCATGGACGAGCTGTA
CAAGGGTGGCAGCGGTGGCATGGTGAGCAAGGGCGAGGAGCTGTTCACCGGGGTGGTGCCCATCCTGGTC
GAGCTGGACGGCGACGTAAACGGCCACAAGTTCAGCGTGTCCGGCGAGGGCGAGGGCGATGCCACCTACG
GCAAGCTGACCCTGAAGCTGATCTGCACCACCGGCAAGCTGCCCGTGCCCTGGCCCACCCTCGTGACCAC
CCTGGGCTACGGCCTGATGTGCTTCGCCCGCTACCCCGACCACATGAAGCAGCACGACTTCTTCAAGTCC
GCCATGCCCGAAGGCTACGTCCAGGAGCGCACCATCTTCTTCAAGGACGACGGCAACTACAAGACCCGCG
CCGAGGTGAAGTTCGAGGGCGACACCCTGGTGAACCGCATCGAGCTGAAGGGCATCGACTTCAAGGAGGA
CGGCAACATCCTGGGGCACAAGCTGGAGTACAACTACAACAGCCACAACGTCTATATCACCGCCGACAAG
GGTACCGCTGACCAACTGACTGAAGAGTGGTCGACGGTACAGCGGACCGCGCCTGACGTACCACGTACAC
CAGTAGGAAAGGCAAAGCTTTCATTCCAATTCCCGCGGGCGCGGGATATCCTTCAAAAAAAACTTGAAGA
ACTTGAACTTGACGAATGAGATATCTGACTCGAG
