>Addgene plasmid #40015 | EKAR2G_design2_mTFP_227_Venus_157 | addgene partial sequence | sequence record 54704 | pTriExUP 5'-GGTTATTGTGCTGTCTCATCA-3'
ATACGACTCACTATAGGGGAATTGTGAGCGGATAACAATTCCCCGGAGTTAATCCGGGACCTTTAATTCA
ACCCAACACAATATATTATAGTTAAATAAGAATTATTATCAAATCATTTGTATATTAATTAAAATACTAT
ACTGTAAATTACATTTTATTTACAATCAAAGGAGATATACCATGGCACACCATCACCACCATCACGGGAG
CGGGGAGCAGAAACTAATATCAGAGGAGGATCTTGGCTCAGGAACCGGTAGATCTGGGCACATGGCGGAC
GAGGAGAAGCTGCCGCCCGGCTGGGAGAAGCGCATGAGCCGCAGCTCAGGCCGAGTGTACTACTTCAACC
ACATCACTAACGCCAGCCAGTGGGAGCGGCCCAGCGGCAACAGCAGCAGTGGTGGCAAAAACGGGCAGGG
GGAGCCTGCCAGGAAGCTGCGCATTCTGCAGTCGACTAGGGAGCAAGGGCTTGTGGGATCCTCCACCGAC
GGCATGGACGAGCTGTACAAGGGTGCTAGCGGAGGAATGGTGAGCAAGGGCGAGGAGACCACAATGGGCG
TAATCAAGCCCGACATGAAGATCAAGCTGAAGATGGAGGGCAACGTGAATGGCCACGCCTTCGTGATCGA
GGGCGAGGGCGAGGGCAAGCCCTACGACGGCACCAACACCATCAACCTGGAGGTGAAGGAGGGAGCCCCC
CTGCCCTTCTCCTACGACATTCTGACCACCGCGTTCGCCTACGGCAACAGGGCCTTCACCAAGTACCCCG
ACGACATCCCCAACTACTTCAAGCAGTCCTTCCCCGAGGGCTACTCTTGGGAGCGCACCATGACCTTCGA
G
