>Addgene plasmid #40015 | EKAR2G_design2_mTFP_227_Venus_157 | addgene partial sequence | sequence record 54816 | pTriExDOWN 5'-TCGATCTCAGTGGTATTTGTG-3'
CCTTCTGATAGGCAGCCTGCACCTGAGGTTAATCACTTAGTGATGGTGATGGTGATGGTGGTGCTCGAGT
CAGATATCTCATTCGTCAAGTTCAAGTTCTTCAAGTTTTTTTTGAAGGATATCCCGCGCCCGCGGGAATT
GGAATGAAAGCTTTGCCTTTCCTACTGGTGTACGTGGTACGTCAGGCGCGGTCCGCTGTACCGTCGACCA
CTCTTCAGTCAGTTGGTCAGCGGTACCCTTGTCGGCGGTGATATAGACGTTGTGGCTGTTGTAGTTGTAC
TCCAGCTTGTGCCCCAGGATGTTGCCGTCCTCCTTGAAGTCGATGCCCTTCAGCTCGATGCGGTTCACCA
GGGTGTCGCCCTCGAACTTCACCTCGGCGCGGGTCTTGTAGTTGCCGTCGTCCTTGAAGAAGATGGTGCG
CTCCTGGACGTAGCCTTCGGGCATGGCGGACTTGAAGAAGTCGTGCTGCTTCATGTGGTCGGGGTAGCGG
GCGAAGCACATCAGGCCGTAGCCCAGGGTGGTCACGAGGGTGGGCCAGGGCACGGGCAGCTTGCCGGTGG
TGCAGATCAGCTTCAGGGTCAGCTTGCCGTAGGTGGCATCGCCCTCGCCCTCGCCGGACACGCTGAACTT
GTGGCCGTTTACGTCGCCGTCCAGCTCGACCAGGATGGGCACCACCCCGGTGAACAGCTCCTCGCCCTTG
CTCACCATGCCACCGCTGCCACCCTTGTACAGCTCGTCCATGCCGAGAGTGATCCCGGCGGCGGTCACGA
ACTCCAGCAGGACCATGTGATCGCGCTTCTCGTTGGGGTCTTTGCTCAGGGCGGACTGGTAGCTCAGGTA
GTGGTTGTCGGGCAGCAGCACGGGGCCGTCGCCGATGGGGGTGTTCTGCTGGTAGTGGTCGGCGAGCTGC
ACGCCGCCGTCCTCGATGTTGTGGCGGATCTTGA
