>Addgene plasmid #40015 | EKAR2G_design2_mTFP_227_Venus_157 | addgene partial sequence | sequence record 55449 | EGFP-N 5'-CGTCGCCGTCCAGCTCGACCAG-3'
GCTCCTCGCCCTTGCTCACCATGCCACCGCTGCCACCCTTGTACAGCTCGTCCATGCCGAGAGTGATCCC
GGCGGCGGTCACGAACTCCAGCAGGACCATGTGATCGCGCTTCTCGTTGGGGTCTTTGCTCAGGGCGGAC
TGGTAGCTCAGGTAGTGGTTGTCGGGCAGCAGCACGGGGCCGTCGCCGATGGGGGTGTTCTGCTGGTAGT
GGTCGGCGAGCTGCACGCCGCCGTCCTCGATGTTGTGGCGGATCTTGAAGTTGGCCTTGATGCCGTTCTT
CTGCATGGCGGCCGCTTTAGTAGAACCTTCACCAGAACCAGGTTTACCAGAACCAGAAGTTCCGGAGTTG
CGGGCCACGGCGCTCTCGTAAACGGTCACCTTGTTGTAGTCCTTGTCGTGGTTCAGGATCTCGATGCGGT
GGTCCACAAAGTGATAGTCGGGCAGCTTCACCGCCTTCTTGGCCCTGTAGATGGTCTTGAAGTCAACGCG
GTGGTGGCCGCCGCCCTCCAGCAGCAGCTTGTGCTTGACGTCGCCCTTCAGCACGCCGTCGCGCACGTAC
ATCCTCTCGGTGGAGGCGTCCCAGCCGGTGGTCTTCTTCTGCATCACGGGGCCGTTGGGGGGGAAGTTCT
CGCCCTTGAGGTGTATCTCGTAGATGAAGGAGTCCTCCTCCATGGAGATGTCGGACTTCACCTTCACGAT
GCCCTTGTCCTCGAAGGTCATGGTGCGCTCCCAAGAGTAGCCCTCGGGGAAGGACTGCTTGAAGTAGTTG
GGGATGTCGTCGGGGTACTTGGTGAAGGCCCTGTTGCCGTAG
