[The description below was written by a language model from this plasmid's Addgene catalogue record.]
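Description:
EKAR2G_design2_mTFP_227_Venus_157 is an expression plasmid built on the pTriEx4 backbone (Novagen), a multi-host vector catalogued for use in mammalian, bacterial and insect cells. The whole construct is about 6.9 kb, of which roughly 4.9 kb is backbone. It is propagated in E. coli as a high-copy plasmid under ampicillin selection. No feature table accompanies the record, so individual backbone elements such as the origin of replication and any additional host-specific promoters cannot be confirmed from it. No selection marker for mammalian or insect cells is listed.

The payload is a synthetic insert of about 2 kb encoding an ERK activity reporter, cloned between PacI and XhoI sites that both remain intact. The listed promoter is CMV, and the protein carries an N-terminal His-Myc tag for purification and immunodetection. The sensor belongs to a toolkit of genetically encoded FRET biosensors for visualising signalling in space and time, and part of the plasmid derives from an earlier published fluorescent ERK sensor. The name indicates a second-generation EKAR in the "design 2" configuration, pairing mTFP as the FRET donor with Venus as the acceptor. The numbers 227 and 157 most likely denote particular fluorophore variants, such as circular permutations or truncation points, but the record does not define them. It also does not describe the sensing module. In sensors of this class, ERK phosphorylation of a substrate peptide typically promotes its binding to a phospho-recognition domain, which changes the FRET efficiency between the two fluorophores. The construct is suited to ratiometric live-cell imaging of ERK activity dynamics and to comparing sensor variants for improved sensitivity.
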