Addgene plasmid #40015: EKAR2G_design2_mTFP_227_Venus_157
Depositing lab: Olivier Pertz. Depositing organization: University of Basel. Publication: A Versatile Toolkit to Produce Sensitive FRET Biosensors to Visualize Signaling in Time and Space. Fritz RD, Letzelter M, Reimann A, Martin K, Fusco L, Ritsma L, Ponsioen B, Fluri E, Schulte-Merker S, van Rheenen J, Pertz O. Sci Signal. 2013 Jul 23;6(285):rs12. doi: 10.1126/scisignal.2004135. PubMed 23882122.
Backbone
  Vector backbone: pTriEx4
  Backbone manufacturer: Novagen
  Backbone size w/o insert (bp): 4900
  Total vector size (bp): 6900
  Vector type: Mammalian Expression, Bacterial Expression, Insect Expression
Growth in bacteria
  Bacterial resistance: Ampicillin, 100 μg/mL
  Growth temperature: 37°C
  Growth strain: Top10
  Copy number: High Copy
Gene/Insert
  Gene/Insert name: Erk activity reporter
  Species: Synthetic
  Insert size (bp): 1994
  Promoter: CMV
  Tag / fusion protein: His-Myc (N terminal on insert)
  Cloning method: Restriction Enzyme; 5′ cloning site PacI (not destroyed); 3′ cloning site XhoI (not destroyed)
  Sequencing primers: 5′ ctggttattgtgctgtctc; 3′ tcagtggtatttgtga
Resource information
  A portion of this plasmid was derived from a plasmid made by: Karel Svoboda, Janelia Farm Research Campus, Howard Hughes Medical Institute, Ashburn
Terms and licenses: Academic/Nonprofit Terms; Industry Terms: Not Available to Industry
Depositor comments: A genetically encoded fluorescent sensor of ERK activity. 2008. PNAS 205(49)
How to cite: EKAR2G_design2_mTFP_227_Venus_157 was a gift from Olivier Pertz (Addgene plasmid # 40015 ; http://n2t.net/addgene:40015 ; RRID:Addgene_40015)
